Addgene plasmid #161436: pDONR221-LETM2_STOP
Purpose: Gateway entry clone with codon-optimized ORF sequence for subcloning into custom expression vectors. Contains a STOP codon at the end of the codon-optimized ORF sequence.
Depositing lab: RESOLUTE Consortium & Giulio Superti-Furga. Depositing organization: CeMM Research Center for Molecular Medicine. Publication: The RESOLUTE consortium: unlocking SLC transporters for drug discovery. Superti-Furga G, Lackner D, Wiedmer T, Ingles-Prieto A, Barbosa B, Girardi E, Goldmann U, Gurtl B, Klavins K, Klimek C, Lindinger S, Lineiro-Retes E, Muller AC, Onstein S, Redinger G, Reil D, Sedlyarov V, Wolf G, Crawford M, Everley R, ... Steppan CM. Nat Rev Drug Discov. 2020 Jul;19(7):429-430. doi: 10.1038/d41573-020-00056-6. PubMed 32265506.
Backbone
  Vector backbone: pDONR221
  Backbone manufacturer: ThermoFisher Scientific
  Backbone size w/o insert (bp): 2550
  Vector type: Mammalian Expression
Growth in bacteria
  Bacterial resistance: Kanamycin, 50 μg/mL
  Growth temperature: 37°C
  Growth strain: NEB Stable
  Copy number: High Copy
Gene/Insert
  Gene/Insert name: LETM2 (alt name: FLJ25409, SLC55A2)
  Species: H. sapiens (human)
  Insert size (bp): 1476
  Entrez Gene: LETM2 (a.k.a. FLJ25409)
  Cloning method: Gateway Cloning
  Sequencing primers: 5′ M13-fwd; 3′ M13-rev
Terms and licenses: Academic/Nonprofit Terms; Industry Terms
Depositor comments: This plasmid contains a STOP codon at the end of the codon-optimized ORF. For the version of this plasmid that does not contain a STOP codon, please see Addgene plasmid 132270 For more information on the full Resolute plasmid collection, please see www.addgene.org/depositor-collections/re-solute/. Please provide your feedback on this plasmid to the RESOLUTE consortium by filling out their RESOLUTE repository feedback form: https://forms.office.com/Pages/ResponsePage.aspx?id=0e05yklzmkS7rjFGQL4N7z4feCLQvEJAmVcOCM_u885UN1JJRko0Ukg4TVQwNTZLOUxPQVJWT1NHUCQlQCN0PWcu
How to cite: pDONR221-LETM2_STOP was a gift from RESOLUTE Consortium & Giulio Superti-Furga (Addgene plasmid # 161436 ; http://n2t.net/addgene:161436 ; RRID:Addgene_161436)
