[The description below was written by a language model from this plasmid's Addgene catalogue record and pLannotate feature annotations shown in this document.]
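Description:
pDONR221-LETM2_STOP is a Gateway entry clone built on the pDONR221 backbone, carrying a codon-optimized open reading frame for human LETM2 (also known as SLC55A2 or FLJ25409). The plasmid is about 4.0 kb and is maintained in E. coli at high copy through a ColE1/pUC-type origin, with selection by a kanamycin resistance gene (aminoglycoside phosphotransferase). Although it is catalogued as a mammalian expression vector, the annotated features show no eukaryotic promoter or polyadenylation signal. It therefore functions as a shuttle for the ORF rather than as an expression plasmid in its own right.

The roughly 1.5 kb LETM2 coding sequence sits between attL1 and attL2, the recombination sites used in the Gateway LR reaction. This allows directional transfer of the ORF into any attR-containing destination vector, which supplies the promoter, tags and host-specific elements. The ORF ends in a stop codon, so this version suits untagged or N-terminally tagged expression, since C-terminal fusions encoded by a destination vector would not be translated. The depositor notes that a companion clone without the stop codon exists for that purpose. The rrnB T1 and T2 terminators upstream of attL1 insulate the insert from read-through transcription in bacteria. A T7 promoter lies just beyond attL2, pointing back toward the insert, and short lacI and lacZα fragments are backbone remnants. M13 forward and reverse priming sites are listed for sequencing the insert.

Two sequence records are annotated, and they show the same features in the same order, differing only in the numbering start point. The clone belongs to a consortium collection of solute carrier transporter ORFs assembled to support transporter research and drug discovery.
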