Features (pLannotate 1.2.2; 10 found; start..end, strand, type, name):
    494..586     +  CDS            lacI (fragment): lac repressor; lacI; The lac repressor binds to the lac operator to inhibit transcription in E. coli. This inhibition can be relieved by adding lactose or isopropyl-β-D-thiogalactopyranoside (IPTG).
    641..668     -  terminator     rrnB T2 terminator: transcription terminator T2 from the E. coli rrnB gene
    800..843     +  terminator     rrnB T1 terminator: Escherichia coli rrnB; transcription terminator T1 from the E. coli rrnB gene
    890..926     -  CDS            lacZα (fragment): LacZα fragment of β-galactosidase; lacZ fragment
    942..1041    +  protein_bind   attL1: mutant version of attL; recombination site for the Gateway® LR reaction LR Clonase™
   1047..2519    +  CDS            LETM2: LETM2_HUMAN - Experimental evidence at transcript level: Swiss-Prot protein existence level 2. From Homo sapiens (Human).
   2524..2623    -  protein_bind   attL2: mutant version of attL; recombination site for the Gateway® LR reaction LR Clonase™
   2641..2659    -  promoter       T7 promoter: promoter for bacteriophage T7 RNA polymerase
   2793..3602    +  CDS            KanR: aminoglycoside phosphotransferase; aph(3')-Ia; confers resistance to kanamycin in bacteria or G418 (Geneticin®) in eukaryotes
   3749..311     +  rep_origin     ori (across the origin): high-copy-number ColE1/pMB1/pBR322/pUC origin of replication
>Addgene plasmid #161436 | pDONR221-LETM2_STOP | addgene full sequence | sequence record 479351 | Addgene NGS Result
CAAGACGATAGTTACCGGATAAGGCGCAGCGGTCGGGCTGAACGGGGGGTTCGTGCACACAGCCCAGCTT
GGAGCGAACGACCTACACCGAACTGAGATACCTACAGCGTGAGCTATGAGAAAGCGCCACGCTTCCCGAA
GGGAGAAAGGCGGACAGGTATCCGGTAAGCGGCAGGGTCGGAACAGGAGAGCGCACGAGGGAGCTTCCAG
GGGGAAACGCCTGGTATCTTTATAGTCCTGTCGGGTTTCGCCACCTCTGACTTGAGCGTCGATTTTTGTG
ATGCTCGTCAGGGGGGCGGAGCCTATGGAAAAACGCCAGCAACGCGGCCTTTTTACGGTTCCTGGCCTTT
TGCTGGCCTTTTGCTCACATGTTCTTTCCTGCGTTATCCCCTGATTCTGTGGATAACCGTATTACCGCCT
TTGAGTGAGCTGATACCGCTCGCCGCAGCCGAACGACCGAGCGCAGCGAGTCAGTGAGCGAGGAAGCGGA
AGAGCGCCCAATACGCAAACCGCCTCTCCCCGCGCGTTGGCCGATTCATTAATGCAGCTGGCACGACAGG
TTTCCCGACTGGAAAGCGGGCAGTGAGCGCAACGCAATTAATACGCGTACCGCTAGCCAGGAAGAGTTTG
TAGAAACGCAAAAAGGCCATCCGTCAGGATGGCCTTCTGCTTAGTTTGATGCCTGGCAGTTTATGGCGGG
CGTCCTGCCCGCCACCCTCCGGGCCGTTGCTTCACAACGTTCAAATCCGCTCCCGGCGGATTTGTCCTAC
TCAGGAGAGCGTTCACCGACAAACAACAGATAAAACGAAAGGCCCAGTCTTCCGACTGAGCCTTTCGTTT
TATTTGATGCCTGGCAGTTCCCTACTCTCGCGTTAACGCTAGCATGGATGTTTTCCCAGTCACGACGTTG
TAAAACGACGGCCAGTCTTAAGCTCGGGCCCCAAATAATGATTTTATTTTGACTGATAGTGACCTGTTCG
TTGCAACACATTGATGAGCAATGCTTTTTTATAATGCCAACTTTGTACAAAAAAGCAGGCTCCACCATGG
CCTTCTATTCCTACAACTCTGTGCTGGCAATCGCAAGGACCAGGTTCCCAAGCCACTTTGTGCACCCCAC
ATGCAGCTCCTATTCCCCATCTTGTGCCTTTCTGCACCTGCCCGACTCCCACCTGAACAAGACCTGCATG
AAGAATTATGAGTCTAAGAAGTACAGCGATCCTTCCCAGCCAGGCAATACCGTGCTGCACCCAGGCACAC
GCCTGATCCAGAAGCTGCACACCTCCACATGTTGGCTGCAGGAGGTGCCAGGCAAGCCTCAGCTGGAGCA
GGCAACCAAGCACCCCCAGGTGACAAGCCCTCAGGCCACCAAGGAGACAGGCATGGAGATCAAGGAGGGC
AAGCAGTCCTATCGGCAGAAGATCATGGACGAGCTGAAGTACTATTACAACGGCTTCTACCTGCTGTGGA
TCGATGCAAAGGTGGCAGCAAGGATGGTGTGGAGGCTGCTGCACGGACAGGTGCTGACCAGGAGAGAGAG
GCGCCGGCTGCTGAGAACATGCGTGGACTTCTTTAGGCTGGTGCCTTTCATGGTGTTTCTGATCGTGCCC
TTCATGGAGTTTCTGCTGCCCGTGTTCCTGAAGCTGTTTCCTGAGATGCTGCCAAGCACCTTCGAGAGCG
AGTCCAAGAAGGAGGAGAAGCAGAAGAAGAAGATGGCCGTGAAGCTGGAGCTGGCCAAGTTTCTGCAGGA
GACCATGACAGAGATGGCCAGAAGGAATAGAGCCAAGATGGGCGATGCCTCCACACAGCTGTCTAGCTAT
GTGAAGCAGGTGCAGACCGGCCACAAGCCCTCTACAAAGGAGATCGTGAGATTCAGCAAGCTGTTTGAGG
ACCAGCTGGCCCTGGAGCACCTGGATAGGCCTCAGCTGGTGGCCCTGTGCAAGCTGCTGGAGCTGCAGAC
CTTCGGCACAAACAATCTGCTGAGGTTTCAGCTGCTGATGAAGCTGAAGTCCATCAAGGCCGACGATGAG
ATCATCGCCAAGGAGGGCGTGACCGCCCTGTCTGTGAGCGAGCTGCAGGCAGCATGTAGAGCAAGGGGAA
TGCGCTCTCTGGGACTGACCGAGGAGCAGCTGAGGCAGCAGCTGACAGAGTGGCAGGACCTGCACCTGAA
GGAGAACGTGCCCCCTTCCCTGCTGCTGCTGTCTCGGACCTTCTACCTGATCGATGTGAAGCCAAAGCCC
ATCGAGATCCCTCTGTCTGGCGAGGCCCCAAAGACAGACATCCTGGTGGAGCTGCCTACCTTCACAGAGA
GCAAGGAGAATATGGTGGATCTGGCCCCACAGCTGAAGGGCACCAAGGACGAGGACTTCATCCAGCCACC
CCCTGTGACATCCTCTCCAATCACCCCCTCTACACCTATCAGCCTGCCAAAGGGACCAATCACCAGCTCC
GAGGAGCCCACACTGCAGGCCAAGAGCCAGATGACCGCCCAGAACTCCAAGGCCTCTAGCAAGGGCGCCT
GAGACCCAGCTTTCTTGTACAAAGTTGGCATTATAAGAAAGCATTGCTTATCAATTTGTTGCAACGAACA
GGTCACTATCAGTCAAAATAAAATCATTATTTGCCATCCAGCTGATATCCCCTATAGTGAGTCGTATTAC
ATGGTCATAGCTGTTTCCTGGCAGCTCTGGCCCGTGTCTCAAAATCTCTGATGTTACATTGCACAAGATA
AAAATATATCATCATGAACAATAAAACTGTCTGCTTACATAAACAGTAATACAAGGGGTGTTATGAGCCA
TATTCAACGGGAAACGTCGAGGCCGCGATTAAATTCCAACATGGATGCTGATTTATATGGGTATAAATGG
GCTCGCGATAATGTCGGGCAATCAGGTGCGACAATCTATCGCTTGTATGGGAAGCCCGATGCGCCAGAGT
TGTTTCTGAAACATGGCAAAGGTAGCGTTGCCAATGATGTTACAGATGAGATGGTCAGACTAAACTGGCT
GACGGAATTTATGCCTCTTCCGACCATCAAGCATTTTATCCGTACTCCTGATGATGCATGGTTACTCACC
ACTGCGATCCCCGGAAAAACAGCATTCCAGGTATTAGAAGAATATCCTGATTCAGGTGAAAATATTGTTG
ATGCGCTGGCAGTGTTCCTGCGCCGGTTGCATTCGATTCCTGTTTGTAATTGTCCTTTTAACAGCGATCG
CGTATTTCGTCTCGCTCAGGCGCAATCACGAATGAATAACGGTTTGGTTGATGCGAGTGATTTTGATGAC
GAGCGTAATGGCTGGCCTGTTGAACAAGTCTGGAAAGAAATGCATAAACTTTTGCCATTCTCACCGGATT
CAGTCGTCACTCATGGTGATTTCTCACTTGATAACCTTATTTTTGACGAGGGGAAATTAATAGGTTGTAT
TGATGTTGGACGAGTCGGAATCGCAGACCGATACCAGGATCTTGCCATCCTATGGAACTGCCTCGGTGAG
TTTTCTCCTTCATTACAGAAACGGCTTTTTCAAAAATATGGTATTGATAATCCTGATATGAATAAATTGC
AGTTTCATTTGATGCTCGATGAGTTTTTCTAATCAGAATTGGTTAATTGGTTGTAACACTGGCAGAGCAT
TACGCTGACTTGACGGGACGGCGCAAGCTCATGACCAAAATCCCTTAACGTGAGTTACGCGTCGTTCCAC
TGAGCGTCAGACCCCGTAGAAAAGATCAAAGGATCTTCTTGAGATCCTTTTTTTCTGCGCGTAATCTGCT
GCTTGCAAACAAAAAAACCACCGCTACCAGCGGTGGTTTGTTTGCCGGATCAAGAGCTACCAACTCTTTT
TCCGAAGGTAACTGGCTTCAGCAGAGCGCAGATACCAAATACTGTTCTTCTAGTGTAGCCGTAGTTAGGC
CACCACTTCAAGAACTCTGTAGCACCGCCTACATACCTCGCTCTGCTAATCCTGTTACCAGTGGCTGCTG
CCAGTGGCGATAAGTCGTGTCTTACCGGGTTGGACT
