Features (pLannotate 1.2.2; 10 found; start..end, strand, type, name):
    121..213     +  CDS            lacI (fragment): lac repressor; lacI; The lac repressor binds to the lac operator to inhibit transcription in E. coli. This inhibition can be relieved by adding lactose or isopropyl-β-D-thiogalactopyranoside (IPTG).
    268..295     -  terminator     rrnB T2 terminator: transcription terminator T2 from the E. coli rrnB gene
    427..470     +  terminator     rrnB T1 terminator: Escherichia coli rrnB; transcription terminator T1 from the E. coli rrnB gene
    517..553     -  CDS            lacZα (fragment): LacZα fragment of β-galactosidase; lacZ fragment
    569..668     +  protein_bind   attL1: mutant version of attL; recombination site for the Gateway® LR reaction LR Clonase™
    674..2146    +  CDS            LETM2: LETM2_HUMAN - Experimental evidence at transcript level: Swiss-Prot protein existence level 2. From Homo sapiens (Human).
   2151..2250    -  protein_bind   attL2: mutant version of attL; recombination site for the Gateway® LR reaction LR Clonase™
   2268..2286    -  promoter       T7 promoter: promoter for bacteriophage T7 RNA polymerase
   2420..3229    +  CDS            KanR: aminoglycoside phosphotransferase; aph(3')-Ia; confers resistance to kanamycin in bacteria or G418 (Geneticin®) in eukaryotes
   3376..3964    +  rep_origin     ori: high-copy-number ColE1/pMB1/pBR322/pUC origin of replication
>Addgene plasmid #161436 | pDONR221-LETM2_STOP | analyzer sequence | sequence record 312806
CTTTCCTGCGTTATCCCCTGATTCTGTGGATAACCGTATTACCGCCTTTGAGTGAGCTGATACCGCTCGC
CGCAGCCGAACGACCGAGCGCAGCGAGTCAGTGAGCGAGGAAGCGGAAGAGCGCCCAATACGCAAACCGC
CTCTCCCCGCGCGTTGGCCGATTCATTAATGCAGCTGGCACGACAGGTTTCCCGACTGGAAAGCGGGCAG
TGAGCGCAACGCAATTAATACGCGTACCGCTAGCCAGGAAGAGTTTGTAGAAACGCAAAAAGGCCATCCG
TCAGGATGGCCTTCTGCTTAGTTTGATGCCTGGCAGTTTATGGCGGGCGTCCTGCCCGCCACCCTCCGGG
CCGTTGCTTCACAACGTTCAAATCCGCTCCCGGCGGATTTGTCCTACTCAGGAGAGCGTTCACCGACAAA
CAACAGATAAAACGAAAGGCCCAGTCTTCCGACTGAGCCTTTCGTTTTATTTGATGCCTGGCAGTTCCCT
ACTCTCGCGTTAACGCTAGCATGGATGTTTTCCCAGTCACGACGTTGTAAAACGACGGCCAGTCTTAAGC
TCGGGCCCCAAATAATGATTTTATTTTGACTGATAGTGACCTGTTCGTTGCAACACATTGATGAGCAATG
CTTTTTTATAATGCCAACTTTGTACAAAAAAGCAGGCTCCACCATGGCCTTCTATTCCTACAACTCTGTG
CTGGCAATCGCAAGGACCAGGTTCCCAAGCCACTTTGTGCACCCCACATGCAGCTCCTATTCCCCATCTT
GTGCCTTTCTGCACCTGCCCGACTCCCACCTGAACAAGACCTGCATGAAGAATTATGAGTCTAAGAAGTA
CAGCGATCCTTCCCAGCCAGGCAATACCGTGCTGCACCCAGGCACACGCCTGATCCAGAAGCTGCACACC
TCCACATGTTGGCTGCAGGAGGTGCCAGGCAAGCCTCAGCTGGAGCAGGCAACCAAGCACCCCCAGGTGA
CAAGCCCTCAGGCCACCAAGGAGACAGGCATGGAGATCAAGGAGGGCAAGCAGTCCTATCGGCAGAAGAT
CATGGACGAGCTGAAGTACTATTACAACGGCTTCTACCTGCTGTGGATCGATGCAAAGGTGGCAGCAAGG
ATGGTGTGGAGGCTGCTGCACGGACAGGTGCTGACCAGGAGAGAGAGGCGCCGGCTGCTGAGAACATGCG
TGGACTTCTTTAGGCTGGTGCCTTTCATGGTGTTTCTGATCGTGCCCTTCATGGAGTTTCTGCTGCCCGT
GTTCCTGAAGCTGTTTCCTGAGATGCTGCCAAGCACCTTCGAGAGCGAGTCCAAGAAGGAGGAGAAGCAG
AAGAAGAAGATGGCCGTGAAGCTGGAGCTGGCCAAGTTTCTGCAGGAGACCATGACAGAGATGGCCAGAA
GGAATAGAGCCAAGATGGGCGATGCCTCCACACAGCTGTCTAGCTATGTGAAGCAGGTGCAGACCGGCCA
CAAGCCCTCTACAAAGGAGATCGTGAGATTCAGCAAGCTGTTTGAGGACCAGCTGGCCCTGGAGCACCTG
GATAGGCCTCAGCTGGTGGCCCTGTGCAAGCTGCTGGAGCTGCAGACCTTCGGCACAAACAATCTGCTGA
GGTTTCAGCTGCTGATGAAGCTGAAGTCCATCAAGGCCGACGATGAGATCATCGCCAAGGAGGGCGTGAC
CGCCCTGTCTGTGAGCGAGCTGCAGGCAGCATGTAGAGCAAGGGGAATGCGCTCTCTGGGACTGACCGAG
GAGCAGCTGAGGCAGCAGCTGACAGAGTGGCAGGACCTGCACCTGAAGGAGAACGTGCCCCCTTCCCTGC
TGCTGCTGTCTCGGACCTTCTACCTGATCGATGTGAAGCCAAAGCCCATCGAGATCCCTCTGTCTGGCGA
GGCCCCAAAGACAGACATCCTGGTGGAGCTGCCTACCTTCACAGAGAGCAAGGAGAATATGGTGGATCTG
GCCCCACAGCTGAAGGGCACCAAGGACGAGGACTTCATCCAGCCACCCCCTGTGACATCCTCTCCAATCA
CCCCCTCTACACCTATCAGCCTGCCAAAGGGACCAATCACCAGCTCCGAGGAGCCCACACTGCAGGCCAA
GAGCCAGATGACCGCCCAGAACTCCAAGGCCTCTAGCAAGGGCGCCTGAGACCCAGCTTTCTTGTACAAA
GTTGGCATTATAAGAAAGCATTGCTTATCAATTTGTTGCAACGAACAGGTCACTATCAGTCAAAATAAAA
TCATTATTTGCCATCCAGCTGATATCCCCTATAGTGAGTCGTATTACATGGTCATAGCTGTTTCCTGGCA
GCTCTGGCCCGTGTCTCAAAATCTCTGATGTTACATTGCACAAGATAAAATAATATCATCATGAACAATA
AAACTGTCTGCTTACATAAACAGTAATACAAGGGGTGTTATGAGCCATATTCAACGGGAAACGTCGAGGC
CGCGATTAAATTCCAACATGGATGCTGATTTATATGGGTATAAATGGGCTCGCGATAATGTCGGGCAATC
AGGTGCGACAATCTATCGCTTGTATGGGAAGCCCGATGCGCCAGAGTTGTTTCTGAAACATGGCAAAGGT
AGCGTTGCCAATGATGTTACAGATGAGATGGTCAGACTAAACTGGCTGACGGAATTTATGCCTCTTCCGA
CCATCAAGCATTTTATCCGTACTCCTGATGATGCATGGTTACTCACCACTGCGATCCCCGGAAAAACAGC
ATTCCAGGTATTAGAAGAATATCCTGATTCAGGTGAAAATATTGTTGATGCGCTGGCAGTGTTCCTGCGC
CGGTTGCATTCGATTCCTGTTTGTAATTGTCCTTTTAACAGCGATCGCGTATTTCGTCTCGCTCAGGCGC
AATCACGAATGAATAACGGTTTGGTTGATGCGAGTGATTTTGATGACGAGCGTAATGGCTGGCCTGTTGA
ACAAGTCTGGAAAGAAATGCATAAACTTTTGCCATTCTCACCGGATTCAGTCGTCACTCATGGTGATTTC
TCACTTGATAACCTTATTTTTGACGAGGGGAAATTAATAGGTTGTATTGATGTTGGACGAGTCGGAATCG
CAGACCGATACCAGGATCTTGCCATCCTATGGAACTGCCTCGGTGAGTTTTCTCCTTCATTACAGAAACG
GCTTTTTCAAAAATATGGTATTGATAATCCTGATATGAATAAATTGCAGTTTCATTTGATGCTCGATGAG
TTTTTCTAATCAGAATTGGTTAATTGGTTGTAACACTGGCAGAGCATTACGCTGACTTGACGGGACGGCG
CAAGCTCATGACCAAAATCCCTTAACGTGAGTTACGCGTCGTTCCACTGAGCGTCAGACCCCGTAGAAAA
GATCAAAGGATCTTCTTGAGATCCTTTTTTTCTGCGCGTAATCTGCTGCTTGCAAACAAAAAAACCACCG
CTACCAGCGGTGGTTTGTTTGCCGGATCAAGAGCTACCAACTCTTTTTCCGAAGGTAACTGGCTTCAGCA
GAGCGCAGATACCAAATACTGTTCTTCTAGTGTAGCCGTAGTTAGGCCACCACTTCAAGAACTCTGTAGC
ACCGCCTACATACCTCGCTCTGCTAATCCTGTTACCAGTGGCTGCTGCCAGTGGCGATAAGTCGTGTCTT
ACCGGGTTGGACTCAAGACGATAGTTACCGGATAAGGCGCAGCGGTCGGGCTGAACGGGGGGTTCGTGCA
CACAGCCCAGCTTGGAGCGAACGACCTACACCGAACTGAGATACCTACAGCGTGAGCTATGAGAAAGCGC
CACGCTTCCCGAAGGGAGAAAGGCGGACAGGTATCCGGTAAGCGGCAGGGTCGGAACAGGAGAGCGCACG
AGGGAGCTTCCAGGGGGAAACGCCTGGTATCTTTATAGTCCTGTCGGGTTTCGCCACCTCTGACTTGAGC
GTCGATTTTTGTGATGCTCGTCAGGGGGGCGGAGCCTATGGAAAAACGCCAGCAACGCGGCCTTTTTACG
GTTCCTGGCCTTTTGCTGGCCTTTTGCTCACATGTT
