>Addgene plasmid #161436 | pDONR221-LETM2_STOP | depositor partial sequence | sequence record 312807 | Codon-optimized ORF of LETM2
ATGGCCTTCTATTCCTACAACTCTGTGCTGGCAATCGCAAGGACCAGGTTCCCAAGCCACTTTGTGCACC
CCACATGCAGCTCCTATTCCCCATCTTGTGCCTTTCTGCACCTGCCCGACTCCCACCTGAACAAGACCTG
CATGAAGAATTATGAGTCTAAGAAGTACAGCGATCCTTCCCAGCCAGGCAATACCGTGCTGCACCCAGGC
ACACGCCTGATCCAGAAGCTGCACACCTCCACATGTTGGCTGCAGGAGGTGCCAGGCAAGCCTCAGCTGG
AGCAGGCAACCAAGCACCCCCAGGTGACAAGCCCTCAGGCCACCAAGGAGACAGGCATGGAGATCAAGGA
GGGCAAGCAGTCCTATCGGCAGAAGATCATGGACGAGCTGAAGTACTATTACAACGGCTTCTACCTGCTG
TGGATCGATGCAAAGGTGGCAGCAAGGATGGTGTGGAGGCTGCTGCACGGACAGGTGCTGACCAGGAGAG
AGAGGCGCCGGCTGCTGAGAACATGCGTGGACTTCTTTAGGCTGGTGCCTTTCATGGTGTTTCTGATCGT
GCCCTTCATGGAGTTTCTGCTGCCCGTGTTCCTGAAGCTGTTTCCTGAGATGCTGCCAAGCACCTTCGAG
AGCGAGTCCAAGAAGGAGGAGAAGCAGAAGAAGAAGATGGCCGTGAAGCTGGAGCTGGCCAAGTTTCTGC
AGGAGACCATGACAGAGATGGCCAGAAGGAATAGAGCCAAGATGGGCGATGCCTCCACACAGCTGTCTAG
CTATGTGAAGCAGGTGCAGACCGGCCACAAGCCCTCTACAAAGGAGATCGTGAGATTCAGCAAGCTGTTT
GAGGACCAGCTGGCCCTGGAGCACCTGGATAGGCCTCAGCTGGTGGCCCTGTGCAAGCTGCTGGAGCTGC
AGACCTTCGGCACAAACAATCTGCTGAGGTTTCAGCTGCTGATGAAGCTGAAGTCCATCAAGGCCGACGA
TGAGATCATCGCCAAGGAGGGCGTGACCGCCCTGTCTGTGAGCGAGCTGCAGGCAGCATGTAGAGCAAGG
GGAATGCGCTCTCTGGGACTGACCGAGGAGCAGCTGAGGCAGCAGCTGACAGAGTGGCAGGACCTGCACC
TGAAGGAGAACGTGCCCCCTTCCCTGCTGCTGCTGTCTCGGACCTTCTACCTGATCGATGTGAAGCCAAA
GCCCATCGAGATCCCTCTGTCTGGCGAGGCCCCAAAGACAGACATCCTGGTGGAGCTGCCTACCTTCACA
GAGAGCAAGGAGAATATGGTGGATCTGGCCCCACAGCTGAAGGGCACCAAGGACGAGGACTTCATCCAGC
CACCCCCTGTGACATCCTCTCCAATCACCCCCTCTACACCTATCAGCCTGCCAAAGGGACCAATCACCAG
CTCCGAGGAGCCCACACTGCAGGCCAAGAGCCAGATGACCGCCCAGAACTCCAAGGCCTCTAGCAAGGGC
GCCTGA
